>Addgene plasmid #239866 | MFN2-Halo donor plasmid | addgene full sequence | sequence record 484682 | Addgene NGS Result
AGCACACGGGGACCCTGCAGAAGTCCTCGGCCTGCCTAGCCCATGATAGCATCAGCACACGGGGACCCTG
CACTTCCTGCCCTCGCCCCTGACGTCAGAGTCTGCAGGGTGGCAGAGCCAGAGGGGAGATGGATCAGAGG
GTGTCAGCTCCAACCCTCACCGGATCACTGGGCTTTCCCTGCCCTCGACTGCGGATGTGCCCCCCCCGCA
CCCCCACCTGGGGACAGCTGCTTCCTAGGGACACACTGCTTGCCCTCTGGGGACTCTCAGAAAGGGGGAA
TGGGGGGAACTGCTGCTTGTCAGCCACAGTGACACAGCTGAACCTGGAAAGGGTCTCCTGTCAGCACCTC
AACCCCTTGCTTGGCAAGCAGGGAAACTGAGTTCCCGACAGCTCAGGGACTTGCACATGGTCCTGGGTGA
AGGAAACACAGGGCTTGAGAATCAGAAAAGCCTAACTTGTAGCTCCCTGGCTTATTAGCCGTGTGGCCTT
GGGAAGTTATTTAACCCCTCTGGGCCTCCTTTTCCCCATCTGTGAGACAGGGATAAACACGATTGTTGGA
GGATGATGTAAGGGTGTGTGTCAAGCGTCCTTAGGATGGTGCCTGGCGGGTAGTCCTAATACTGCCTATC
ATCAGCTATCATGGTTACAAAAGAACCATTTCTTTGCAGGAATAAAGCCGGTTGGTTGGACAGTGAGCTC
AACATGTTCACACATCAGTATCTGCAGCCATCCCGTGGAGGATCGGGAGGATCAGGATCCGCAGAAATCG
GTACTGGCTTTCCATTCGACCCCCATTATGTGGAAGTCCTGGGCGAGCGCATGCACTACGTCGATGTTGG
TCCGCGCGATGGCACCCCTGTGCTGTTCCTGCACGGTAACCCGACCTCCTCCTACGTGTGGCGCAACATC
ATCCCGCATGTTGCACCGACCCATCGCTGCATTGCTCCAGACCTGATCGGTATGGGCAAATCCGACAAAC
CAGACCTGGGTTATTTCTTCGACGACCACGTCCGCTTCATGGATGCCTTCATCGAAGCCCTGGGTCTGGA
AGAGGTCGTCCTGGTCATTCACGACTGGGGCTCCGCTCTGGGTTTCCACTGGGCCAAGCGCAATCCAGAG
CGCGTCAAAGGTATTGCATTTATGGAGTTCATCCGCCCTATCCCGACCTGGGACGAATGGCCAGAATTTG
CCCGCGAGACCTTCCAGGCCTTCCGCACCACCGACGTCGGCCGCAAGCTGATCATCGATCAGAACGTTTT
TATCGAGGGTACGCTGCCGATGGGTGTCGTCCGCCCGCTGACTGAAGTCGAGATGGACCATTACCGCGAG
CCGTTCCTGAATCCTGTTGACCGCGAGCCACTGTGGCGCTTCCCAAACGAGCTGCCAATCGCCGGTGAGC
CAGCGAACATCGTCGCGCTGGTCGAAGAATACATGGACTGGCTGCACCAGTCCCCTGTCCCGAAGCTGCT
GTTCTGGGGCACCCCAGGCGTTCTGATCCCACCGGCCGAAGCCGCTCGCCTGGCCAAAAGCCTGCCTAAC
TGCAAGGCTGTGGACATCGGCCCGGGTCTGAATCTGCTGCAAGAAGACAACCCGGACCTGATCGGCAGCG
AGATCGCGCGCTGGCTGTCGACGCTCGAGATTTCCGGCTAGGATATCTGGGCACCTGAGGCGGAGTCTGC
GTGGAGAGGGGCGGTGCTGCCAGCCCTAAGTGCCATGTGGGCTCCCCCAGGGGCACGTGTGGCTCCTGCC
CCCTGGCCACTGCCAAGAGAATGAAGCACCCAGTCTCGTACCATTTTGAGCCCTCCAGCACTACTTATTT
TCCCCCACCTTTGCCTGCTGTTGCTGGAAGAGCTGGCTCATACCCCCAAAGGACACTTTCAGCGACAGCT
ATGGACAGCATGGTACCAAGGAGTTAAGTTGAGGCTTTTTCCAGCTTTCTCTGGTTCATTTGATTGCTTG
ATAAGGCCTCAGGATCTCAGCATTGCACAATGCCTCATGGAAGCCTTTGAGGGTATCACACAGACACCCC
CACCTTCCTCCAGCCTGTGCGCACCTGCCCTCCTTGCAGCCCAGCACACCTGCAGGTGTAAGGGACGATT
GGAGTTTCTTCCCAGAGAGTCTGTCCCAGAAGGACTGTGGCTTGTGTGTGTCCATCTCGCCTGTTGGCTC
AGTGCTTCATCCCATTTGCAGAGCCTCAGACACGTCTTGGTGGTGAGGCTCAGTTACCCCTGGGCTTAGG
CTGAGGCGGGCCCTGTGCTGGGGGTGGTAGAAAGGATGCTGCTGAGGCAGCTGGAGGAGTGGGAGTAGCT
CAGAGGGGAGGGCTGTTGGATGTATGGGGAGCTGGCAGAGCAGGTGGCAGTCACTGGGACAAGGAGGGAC
TTGCCTCTCTTCTCATTATTGTGTCCTTTGCTTTAGTGTCAGTCCTGGACTTGTGCAGGCCTGTTTTGTG
TAGATCTGTTTTGGAAGATGGCATGGTCTAGGTGGTTGAAGGATGTAGTAGAAGGATGGATGGTGGAAGG
TGGGGACGTTGGTGGCTGGCTGAGGTGCATGGGCCCCACACAGGACAGCTGGAGAATGGGCCGTCCACTT
GGCCTCGTTCTGCGAGGGGCTCATGGGTCTGAGAGCCCCCACCCACTAGGCTTGATTGCATCCCTGTGTC
GACTGCAGAGGCCTGCATGCAAGCTTGGCGTAATCATGGTCATAGCTGTTTCCTGTGTGAAATTGTTATC
CGCTCACAATTCCACACAACATACGAGCCGGAAGCATAAAGTGTAAAGCCTGGGGTGCCTAATGAGTGAG
CTAACTCACATTAATTGCGTTGCGCTCACTGCCCGCTTTCCAGTCGGGAAACCTGTCGTGCCAGCTGCAT
TAATGAATCGGCCAACGCGCGGGGAGAGGCGGTTTGCGTATTGGGCGCTCTTCCGCTTCCTCGCTCACTG
ACTCGCTGCGCTCGGTCGTTCGGCTGCGGCGAGCGGTATCAGCTCACTCAAAGGCGGTAATACGGTTATC
CACAGAATCAGGGGATAACGCAGGAAAGAACATGTGAGCAAAAGGCCAGCAAAAGGCCAGGAACCGTAAA
AAGGCCGCGTTGCTGGCGTTTTTCCATAGGCTCCGCCCCCCTGACGAGCATCACAAAAATCGACGCTCAA
GTCAGAGGTGGCGAAACCCGACAGGACTATAAAGATACCAGGCGTTTCCCCCTGGAAGCTCCCTCGTGCG
CTCTCCTGTTCCGACCCTGCCGCTTACCGGATACCTGTCCGCCTTTCTCCCTTCGGGAAGCGTGGCGCTT
TCTCATAGCTCACGCTGTAGGTATCTCAGTTCGGTGTAGGTCGTTCGCTCCAAGCTGGGCTGTGTGCACG
AACCCCCCGTTCAGCCCGACCGCTGCGCCTTATCCGGTAACTATCGTCTTGAGTCCAACCCGGTAAGACA
CGACTTATCGCCACTGGCAGCAGCCACTGGTAACAGGATTAGCAGAGCGAGGTATGTAGGCGGTGCTACA
GAGTTCTTGAAGTGGTGGCCTAACTACGGCTACACTAGAAGAACAGTATTTGGTATCTGCGCTCTGCTGA
AGCCAGTTACCTTCGGAAAAAGAGTTGGTAGCTCTTGATCCGGCAAACAAACCACCGCTGGTAGCGGTGG
TTTTTTTGTTTGCAAGCAGCAGATTACGCGCAGAAAAAAAGGATCTCAAGAAGATCCTTTGATCTTTTCT
ACGGGGTCTGACGCTCAGTGGAACGAAAACTCACGTTAAGGGATTTTGGTCATGAGATTATCAAAAAGGA
TCTTCACCTAGATCCTTTTAAATTAAAAATGAAGTTTTAAATCAATCTAAAGTATATATGAGTAAACTTG
GTCTGACAGTTACCAATGCTTAATCAGTGAGGCACCTATCTCAGCGATCTGTCTATTTCGTTCATCCATA
GTTGCCTGACTCCCCGTCGTGTAGATAACTACGATACGGGAGGGCTTACCATCTGGCCCCAGTGCTGCAA
TGATACCGCGAGATCCACGCTCACCGGCTCCAGATTTATCAGCAATAAACCAGCCAGCCGGAAGGGCCGA
GCGCAGAAGTGGTCCTGCAACTTTATCCGCCTCCATCCAGTCTATTAATTGTTGCCGGGAAGCTAGAGTA
AGTAGTTCGCCAGTTAATAGTTTGCGCAACGTTGTTGCCATTGCTACAGGCATCGTGGTGTCACGCTCGT
CGTTTGGTATGGCTTCATTCAGCTCCGGTTCCCAACGATCAAGGCGAGTTACATGATCCCCCATGTTGTG
CAAAAAAGCGGTTAGCTCCTTCGGTCCTCCGATCGTTGTCAGAAGTAAGTTGGCCGCAGTGTTATCACTC
ATGGTTATGGCAGCACTGCATAATTCTCTTACTGTCATGCCATCCGTAAGATGCTTTTCTGTGACTGGTG
AGTACTCAACCAAGTCATTCTGAGAATAGTGTATGCGGCGACCGAGTTGCTCTTGCCCGGCGTCAATACG
GGATAATACCGCGCCACATAGCAGAACTTTAAAAGTGCTCATCATTGGAAAACGTTCTTCGGGGCGAAAA
CTCTCAAGGATCTTACCGCTGTTGAGATCCAGTTCGATGTAACCCACTCGTGCACCCAACTGATCTTCAG
CATCTTTTACTTTCACCAGCGTTTCTGGGTGAGCAAAAACAGGAAGGCAAAATGCCGCAAAAAAGGGAAT
AAGGGCGACACGGAAATGTTGAATACTCATACTCTTCCTTTTTCAATATTATTGAAGCATTTATCAGGGT
TATTGTCTCATGAGCGGATACATATTTGAATGTATTTAGAAAAATAAACAAATAGGGGTTCCGCGCACAT
TTCCCCGAAAAGTGCCACCTGACGTCTAAGAAACCATTATTATCATGACATTAACCTATAAAAATAGGCG
TATCACGAGGCCCTTTCGTCTTGCGCGTTTCGGTGATGACGGTGAAAACCTCTGACACATGCAGCTCCCG
TAGACGGTCACAGCTTGTCTGTAAGCGGATGCCGGGAGCAGACAAGCCCGTCAGGGCGCGTCAGCGGGTG
TTGGCGGGTGTCGGGGCTGGCTTAACTATGCGGCATCAGAGCAGATTGTACTGAGAGTGCACCATATGCG
GTGTGAAATACCGCACAGATGCGTAAGGAGAAAATACCGCATCAGGCGCCATTCGCCATTCAGGCTGCGC
AACTGTTGGGAAGGGCGATCGGTGCGGGCCTCTTCGCTATTACGCCAGCTGGCGAAAGGGGGATGTGCTG
CAAGGCGATTAAGTTGGGTAACGCCAGGGTTTACCCAGTCACGACGTTGTAAAACGACGGCCAGTGAATT
CGAGCTCGGTACCTCGCGAATGCATCTAGATACTGGCAGAGCTGGGATTGGAACTCAGATCTCCATGGGG
TCTCTGTGGAGCTTTCATTAATAATTTGCTGGAAAGAACATCAGTCTGAGGAGTCTGGAGTCCTGGGTTC
TCTCCAGCCACTCATGTTTGGCCCAAGCTCTTAACTCTCCTGTGTCTCATTATTTTCATCTGTAAAATGG
GAGTAAGATTTCATGACACAGCTGCATGACTGAATGTAAAAGTGCCCTGCAAAAGTCCTCGGCCTGCCCA
GCTCATGATAACATC
Features (pLannotate 1.2.2; 12 found; start..end, strand, type, name):
    662..736     +  CDS            MFN2 (fragment): MFN2_HUMAN - Also known as CPRP1, KIAA0214. Experimental evidence at protein level: Swiss-Prot protein existence level 1. Mitochondrial outer membrane GTPase that mediates mitochondrial clustering and fusion (PubMed:11181170, PubMed:11950885, PubMed:26214738, PubMed:28114303). Mitochondria are highly dynamic organelles, and their morphology is determined by the equilibrium between mitochondrial fusion and fission events (PubMed:28114303). Overexpression induces the formation of mitochondrial networks (PubMed:28114303). Membrane clustering requires GTPase activity and may involve a major rearra
    761..1648    +  CDS            HaloTag®: modified bacterial dehalogenase that forms covalent bonds with chloroalkane derivatives
   2723..2739    -  protein_bind   lac operator: The lac repressor binds to the lac operator to inhibit transcription in E. coli. This inhibition can be relieved by adding lactose or isopropyl-β-D-thiogalactopyranoside (IPTG). lac repressor encoded by lacI
   2747..2777    -  promoter       lac promoter: promoter for the E. coli lac operon
   2792..2813    -  protein_bind   CAP binding site: CAP binding activates transcription in the presence of cAMP. E. coli catabolite activator protein
   2826..2918    -  CDS            lacI (fragment): lac repressor; lacI; The lac repressor binds to the lac operator to inhibit transcription in E. coli. This inhibition can be relieved by adding lactose or isopropyl-β-D-thiogalactopyranoside (IPTG).
   3101..3689    -  rep_origin     ori: high-copy-number ColE1/pMB1/pBR322/pUC origin of replication
   3860..4720    -  CDS            AmpR: β-lactamase; bla; confers resistance to ampicillin, carbenicillin, and related antibiotics
   4721..4825    -  promoter       AmpR promoter: bla
   4923..4955    +  CDS            rop (fragment): Rop protein, which maintains plasmids at low copy number; rop
   5057..5156    +  misc_feature   bom (fragment): basis of mobility region from pBR322
   5162..5319    -  CDS            lacZα (fragment): LacZα fragment of β-galactosidase; lacZ fragment
