[The description below was written by a language model from this plasmid's Addgene catalogue record and pLannotate feature annotations shown in this document.]
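Description:
MFN2-Halo donor plasmid is a homology-directed repair template built on the pUC57-BsaI-free cloning backbone, designed to knock a HaloTag coding sequence into the endogenous human MFN2 locus rather than to express anything on its own. It is maintained in E. coli through a high-copy ColE1/pUC-type origin and selected with ampicillin via the β-lactamase gene and its native promoter. The remaining annotated backbone elements (lac promoter and operator, CAP binding site, and fragments of lacI, lacZα, rop and bom) are remnants of the pUC-type cloning vector and have no role in the editing application. The insert was produced by commercial gene synthesis.

The annotated payload consists of a short fragment of the MFN2 coding sequence, corresponding to the end of the open reading frame, followed after a small gap (presumably a linker) by the HaloTag coding sequence, so that successful integration yields MFN2 fused at its C terminus to HaloTag. HaloTag is a modified bacterial dehalogenase that bonds covalently to chloroalkane ligands, allowing the tagged protein to be labelled with fluorescent or other functional ligands. No eukaryotic promoter, polyadenylation signal or mammalian selection marker is annotated, which fits a design in which expression depends on the native MFN2 regulatory context. The unannotated stretches flanking the MFN2 fragment and the tag are likely genomic homology arms, although the feature table does not label them as such.

According to the depositor, the plasmid was delivered by nucleofection together with two guide RNAs targeting the MFN2 locus. MFN2 is a mitochondrial outer membrane GTPase that mediates mitochondrial fusion, and the tagged allele was used in work on mitochondrial damage sensing in PINK1-Parkin-mediated mitophagy.
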