Addgene plasmid #239866: MFN2-Halo donor plasmid
Purpose: endogenously tags MFN2 with Halo tag
Depositing lab: Derek Narendra. Depositing organization: National Institute of Neurological Disorders and Strokes (NINDS). Publication: A unified mechanism for mitochondrial damage sensing in PINK1-Parkin-mediated mitophagy. Thayer JA, Petersen JD, Huang X, Gruel Budet LM, Hawrot J, Ramos DM, Sekine S, Li Y, Ward ME, Narendra DP. EMBO J. 2025 Nov 20. doi: 10.1038/s44318-025-00604-z. PubMed 41266657.
Backbone
  Vector backbone: pUC57-BsaI-free
  Vector type: Donor plasmid
Growth in bacteria
  Bacterial resistance: Ampicillin, 100 μg/mL
  Growth temperature: 37°C
  Growth strain: DH5alpha
  Copy number: Unknown
Gene/Insert
  Gene/Insert name: MFN2
  Species: H. sapiens (human)
  Entrez Gene: MFN2 (a.k.a. CMT2A, CMT2A2, CMT2A2A, CMT2A2B, CPRP1, HMSN6A, HSG, MARF, MSL)
  Tag / fusion protein: Halo Tag (C terminal on insert)
Resource information
  A portion of this plasmid was derived from a plasmid made by: We had this plasmid synthesized by GeneUniversal
Terms and licenses: Academic/Nonprofit Terms; Industry Terms: Not Available to Industry
Depositor comments: This plasmid was used to endogenously tag MFN2 with HaloTag via nucleofection. Sequence of guides used with nucleofection ACCTGCAGCCCAGCAGATAG, GTACCTGCAGCCCAGCAGAT. Please visit https://doi.org/10.1101/2025.02.19.639160 for bioRxiv preprint.
How to cite: MFN2-Halo donor plasmid was a gift from Derek Narendra (Addgene plasmid # 239866 ; http://n2t.net/addgene:239866 ; RRID:Addgene_239866)
